>Addgene plasmid #179645 | CMVTO-SEAP-26SFur-B2AD-tvmvs-KKMP | addgene full sequence | sequence record 355717 | Addgene NGS Result
TGCGGTGGGCTCTATGGAGATCTATCGATGTTCTGGGGATGCGGTGGGCTCTATGGCTTCTGAGGCGGAA
AGAACCAGCTGGGGCTCTAGGGGGTATCCCC
[124 nt withheld, positions 102-225]
C
[91 nt withheld, positions 227-317]
AGGGTGATGGTTCACGTACCTAGAAGTTCCTATTCCGAAGTTCCTATTCTCTAGAAAGTATAGGAACTTC
CTTGGCCAAAAAGCCTGAACTCACCGCGACGTCTGTCGAGAAGTTTCTGATCGAAAAGTTCGACAGCGTC
TCCGACCTGATGCAGCTCTCGGAGGGCGAAGAATCTCGTGCTTTCAGCTTCGATGTAGGAGGGCGTGGAT
ATGTCCTGCGGGTAAATAGCTGCGCCGATGGTTTCTACAAAGATCGTTATGTTTATCGGCACTTTGCATC
GGCCGCGCTCCCGATTCCGGAAGTGCTTGACATTGGGGAATTCAGCGAGAGCCTGACCTATTGCATCTCC
CGCCGTGCACAGGGTGTCACGTTGCAAGACCTGCCTGAAACCGAACTGCCCGCTGTTCTGCAGCCGGTCG
CGGAGGCCATGGATGCGATCGCTGCGGCCGATCTTAGCCAGACGAGCGGGTTCGGCCCATTCGGACCGCA
AGGAATCGGTCAATACACTACATGGCGTGATTTCATATGCGCGATTGCTGATCCCCATGTGTATCACTGG
CAAACTGTGATGGACGACACCGTCAGTGCGTCCGTCGCGCAGGCTCTCGATGAGCTGATGCTTTGGGCCG
AGGACTGCCCCGAAGTCCGGCACCTCGTGCACGCGGATTTCGGCTCCAACAATGTCCTGACGGACAATGG
CCGCATAACAGCGGTCATTGACTGGAGCGAGGCGATGTTCGGGGATTCCCAATACGAGGTCGCCAACATC
TTCTTCTGGAGGCCGTGGTTGGCTTGTATGGAGCAGCAGACGCGCTACTTCGAGCGGAGGCATCCGGAGC
TTGCAGGATCGCCGCGGCTCCGGGCGTATATGCTCCGCATTGGTCTTGACCAACTCTATCAGAGCTTGGT
TGACGGCAATTTCGATGATGCAGCTTGGGCGCAGGGTCGATGCGACGCAATCGTCCGATCCGGAGCCGGG
ACTGTCGGGCGTACACAAATCGCCCGCAGAAGCGCGGCCGTCTGGACCGATGGCTGTGTAGAAGTACTCG
CCGATAGTGGAAACCGACGCCCCAGCACTCGTCCGAGGGCAAAGGAATAGCACGTACTACGAGATTTCGA
TTCCACCGCCGCCTTCTATGAAAGGTTGGGCTTCGGAATCGTTTTCCGGGACGCCGGCTGGATGATCCTC
CAGCGCGGGGATCTCATGCTGGAGTTCTTCGCCCACCCCAACTTGTTTATTGCAGCTTATAATGGTTACA
AATAAAGCAATAGCATCACAAATTTCACAAATAAAGCATTTTTTTCACTGCATTCTAGTTGTGGTTTGTC
CAAACTCATCAATGTATCTTATCATGTCTGTATACCGTCGACCTCTAGCTAGAGCTTGGCGTAATCATGG
TCATAGCTGTTTCCTGTGTGAAATTGTTATCCGCTCACAATTCCACACAACATACGAGCCGGAAGCATAA
AGTGTAAAGCCTGGGGTGCCTAATGAGTGAGCTAACTCACATTAATTGCGTTGCGCTCACTGCCCGCTTT
CCAGTCGGGAAACCTGTCGTGCCAGCTGCATTAATGAATCGGCCAACGCGCGGGGAGAGGCGGTTTGCGT
ATTGGGCGCTCTTCCGCTTCCTCGCTCACTGACTCGCTGCGCTCGGTCGTTCGGCTGCGGCGAGCGGTAT
CAGCTCACTCAAAGGCGGTAATACGGTTATCCACAGAATCAGGGGATAACGCAGGAAAGAACATGTGAGC
AAAAGGCCAGCAAAAGGCCAGGAACCGTAAAAAGGCCGCGTTGCTGGCGTTTTTCCATAGGCTCCGCCCC
CCTGACGAGCATCACAAAAATCGACGCTCAAGTCAGAGGTGGCGAAACCCGACAGGACTATAAAGATACC
AGGCGTTTCCCCCTGGAAGCTCCCTCGTGCGCTCTCCTGTTCCGACCCTGCCGCTTACCGGATACCTGTC
CGCCTTTCTCCCTTCGGGAAGCGTGGCGCTTTCTCATAGCTCACGCTGTAGGTATCTCAGTTCGGTGTAG
GTCGTTCGCTCCAAGCTGGGCTGTGTGCACGAACCCCCCGTTCAGCCCGACCGCTGCGCCTTATCCGGTA
ACTATCGTCTTGAGTCCAACCCGGTAAGACACGACTTATCGCCACTGGCAGCAGCCACTGGTAACAGGAT
TAGCAGAGCGAGGTATGTAGGCGGTGCTACAGAGTTCTTGAAGTGGTGGCCTAACTACGGCTACACTAGA
AGAACAGTATTTGGTATCTGCGCTCTGCTGAAGCCAGTTACCTTCGGAAAAAGAGTTGGTAGCTCTTGAT
CCGGCAAACAAACCACCGCTGGTAGCGGTGGTTTTTTTGTTTGCAAGCAGCAGATTACGCGCAGAAAAAA
AGGATCTCAAGAAGATCCTTTGATCTTTTCTACGGGGTCTGACGCTCAGTGGAACGAAAACTCACGTTAA
GGGATTTTGGTCATGAGATTATCAAAAAGGATCTTCACCTAGATCCTTTTAAATTAAAAATGAAGTTTTA
AATCAATCTAAAGTATATATGAGTAAACTTGGTCTGACAGTTACCAATGCTTAATCAGTGAGGCACCTAT
CTCAGCGATCTGTCTATTTCGTTCATCCATAGTTGCCTGACTCCCCGTCGTGTAGATAACTACGATACGG
GAGGGCTTACCATCTGGCCCCAGTGCTGCAATGATACCGCGAGACCCACGCTCACCGGCTCCAGATTTAT
CAGCAATAAACCAGCCAGCCGGAAGGGCCGAGCGCAGAAGTGGTCCTGCAACTTTATCCGCCTCCATCCA
GTCTATTAATTGTTGCCGGGAAGCTAGAGTAAGTAGTTCGCCAGTTAATAGTTTGCGCAACGTTGTTGCC
ATTGCTACAGGCATCGTGGTGTCACGCTCGTCGTTTGGTATGGCTTCATTCAGCTCCGGTTCCCAACGAT
CAAGGCGAGTTACATGATCCCCCATGTTGTGCAAAAAAGCGGTTAGCTCCTTCGGTCCTCCGATCGTTGT
CAGAAGTAAGTTGGCCGCAGTGTTATCACTCATGGTTATGGCAGCACTGCATAATTCTCTTACTGTCATG
CCATCCGTAAGATGCTTTTCTGTGACTGGTGAGTACTCAACCAAGTCATTCTGAGAATAGTGTATGCGGC
GACCGAGTTGCTCTTGCCCGGCGTCAATACGGGATAATACCGCGCCACATAGCAGAACTTTAAAAGTGCT
CATCATTGGAAAACGTTCTTCGGGGCGAAAACTCTCAAGGATCTTACCGCTGTTGAGATCCAGTTCGATG
TAACCCACTCGTGCACCCAACTGATCTTCAGCATCTTTTACTTTCACCAGCGTTTCTGGGTGAGCAAAAA
CAGGAAGGCAAAATGCCGCAAAAAAGGGAATAAGGGCGACACGGAAATGTTGAATACTCATACTCTTCCT
TTTTCAATATTATTGAAGCATTTATCAGGGTTATTGTCTCATGAGCGGATACATATTTGAATGTATTTAG
AAAAATAAACAAATAGGGGTTCCGCGCACATTTCCCCGAAAAGTGCCACCTGACGTCGACGGATCGGGAG
ATCTCCCGATCCCCTATGGTGCACTCTCAGTACAATCTGCTCTGATGCCGCATAGTTAAGCCAGTATCTG
CTCCCTGCTTGTGTGTTGGAGGTCGCTGAGTAGTGCGCGAGCAAAATTTAAGCTACAACAAGGCAAGGCT
TGACCGACAATTGCATGAAGAATCTGCTTAGGGTTAGGCGTTTTGCGCTGCTTCGTACGGGCCAGATATA
CGCGTTGACATTGATTATTGACTAGTTATTAATAGTAATCAATTACGGGGTCATTAGTTCATAGCCCATA
TATGGAGTTCCGCGTTACATAACTTACGGTAAATGGCCCGCCTGGCTGACCGCCCAACGACCCCCGCCCA
TTGACGTCAATAATGACGTATGTTCCCATAGTAACGCCAATAGGGACTTTCCATTGACGTCAATGGGTGG
AGTATTTACGGTAAACTGCCCACTTGGCAGTACATCAAGTGTATCATATGCCAAGTACGCCCCCTATTGA
CGTCAATGACGGTAAATGGCCCGCCTGGCATTATGCCCAGTACATGACCTTATGGGACTTTCCTACTTGG
CAGTACATCTACGTATTAGTCATCGCTATTACCATGGTGATGCGGTTTTGGCAGTACATCAATGGGCGTG
GATAGCGGTTTGACTCACGGGGATTTCCAAGTCTCCACCCCATTGACGTCAATGGGAGTTTGTTTTGGCA
CCAAAATCAACGGGACTTTCCAAAATGTCGTAACAACTCCGCCCCATTGACGCAAATGGGCGGTAGGCGT
GTACGGTGGGAGGTCTATATAAGCAGAGCTCTCCCTATCAGTGATAGAGATCTCCCTATCAGTGATAGAG
ATCGTCGACGAGCTCGTTTAGTGAACCGTCAGATCGCCTGGAGACGCCATCCACGCTGTTTTGACCTCCA
TAGAAGACACCGGGACCGATCCAGCCTCCGGACTCTAGCGTTTAAACTTAAGCTTCGCCACCATGCTGCT
CCTGTTGCTGCTGCTGGGCCTGAGGCTACAGCTCTCCCTGGGCATCATCCCAGTTGAGGAGGAGAACCCG
GACTTCTGGAACCGCGAGGCAGCCGAGGCCCTGGGTGCCGCCAAGAAGCTGCAGCCTGCACAGACAGCCG
CCAAGAACCTCATCATCTTCCTGGGCGATGGGATGGGGGTGTCTACGGTGACAGCTGCCAGGATTCTAAA
AGGGCAGAAGAAGGACAAACTGGGGCCTGAGATACCCCTGGCCATGGACCGCTTCCCATATGTGGCTCTG
TCCAAGACATACAATGTAGACAAACATGTGCCAGACAGTGGAGCCACAGCCACGGCCTACCTGTGCGGGG
TCAAGGGCAACTTCCAGACCATTGGCTTGAGTGCAGCCGCCCGCTTTAACCAGTGCAACACGACACGCGG
CAACGAGGTCATCTCCGTGATGAATCGGGCCAAGAAAGCAGGGAAGTCAGTGGGAGTGGTAACCACCACA
CGAGTGCAGCACGCCTCGCCAGCCGGCACCTACGCCCACACGGTGAACCGCAACTGGTACTCGGACGCCG
ACGTGCCTGCCTCGGCCCGCCAGGAGGGGTGCCAGGACATCGCTACGCAGCTCATCTCCAACATGGACAT
TGACGTGATCCTAGGTGGAGGCCGAAAATACATGTTTCCCATGGGAACCCCAGACCCTGAGTACCCAGAT
GACTACAGCCAAGGTGGGACCAGGCTGGACGGGAAGAATCTGGTGCAGGAATGGCTGGCGAAGCGCCAGG
GTGCCCGGTATGTGTGGAACCGCACTGAGCTCATGCAGGCTTCCCTGGACCCGTCTGTGACCCATCTCAT
GGGTCTCTTTGAGCCTGGAGACATGAAATACGAGATCCACCGAGACTCCACACTGGACCCCTCCCTGATG
GAGATGACAGAGGCTGCCCTGCGCCTGCTGAGCAGGAACCCCCGCGGCTTCTTCCTCTTCGTGGAGGGTG
GTCGCATCGACCATGGTCATCATGAAAGCAGGGCTTACCGGGCACTGACTGAGACGATCATGTTCGACGA
CGCCATTGAGAGGGCGGGCCAGCTCACCAGCGAGGAGGACACGCTGAGCCTCGTCACTGCCGACCACTCC
CACGTCTTCTCCTTCGGAGGCTACCCCCTGCGAGGGAGCTCCATCTTCGGGCTGGCCCCTGGCAAGGCCC
GGGACAGGAAGGCCTACACGGTCCTCCTATACGGAAACGGTCCAGGCTATGTGCTCAAGGACGGCGCTCG
GCCGGATGTTACCGAGAGCGAGAGCGGGAGCCCCGAGTATCGGCAGCAGTCAGCAGTGCCCCTGGACGAA
GAGACCCACGCAGGCGAGGACGTGGCGGTGTTCGCGCGCGGCCCGCAGGCGCACCTGGTTCACGGCGTGC
AGGAGCAGACCTTCATAGCGCACGTCATGGCCTTCGCCGCCTGCCTGGAGCCCTACACCGCCTGCGACCT
GGCACCCCCCGCCGGCACCACCGACGCCGCGCACCCGGGTGGATCCTCTGGCAGAAGCAAAAGAAGCGTC
ATTGACGGCTTTACCCTGACCAGCGACGAGGTGTGGGTGGTGGGCATGGGCATCGTCATGTCTCTCATCG
TCCTGGCCATCGTGTTTGGCAATGTGCTGGTCATCACAGCCATTGCCAAGTTCGAGCGTCTGCAGACGGT
CACCGGGGGCGGCTCTCTCGAGACGGTTAGATTCCAGAGTGGCAGTGGAGGTACCAAGTACAAAAGCAGA
CGCAGTTTTATTGATGAAAAGAAAATGCCTTAGGGCCCGAACAAAAACTCATCTCAGAAGAGGATCTGAA
TAGCGCCGTCGACCATCATCATAATCATCATTGAGTTTAAACCCGCTGATCAGCCTCGACTGTGCCTTCT
AGTTGCCAGCCATCTGTTGTTTGCCCCTCCCCCGTGCCTTCCTTGACCCTGGAAGGTGCCACTCCCACTG
TCCTTTCCTAATAAAATGAGGAAATTGCATCGCATTGTCTGAGTAGGTGTCATTCTATTCTGGGGGGTGG
GGTGGGGCAGGACAGCAAGGGGGAGGATTGGGAAGACAATAGCAGGCATGCTGGGGA
Features (pLannotate 1.2.2; 23 found; start..end, strand, type, name):
     33..56      +  polyA_signal   bGH poly(A) signal (fragment): bovine growth hormone polyadenylation signal
     60..81      +  promoter       SV40 promoter (fragment): SV40 enhancer and early promoter
    102..335     +  rep_origin     f1 ori (fragment) (sequence partly withheld): f1 bacteriophage origin of replication; arrow indicates direction of (+) strand synthesis
    340..387     +  protein_bind   FRT: FLP-mediated recombination occurs in the 8-bp core sequence TCTAGAAA (Turan and Bode, 2011). FLP recombinase from the Saccharomyces cerevisiae 2μ plasmid
    395..1417    +  CDS            HygR: aminoglycoside phosphotransferase from E. coli; aph(4)-Ia; confers resistance to hygromycin
   1427..1552    +  CDS            ble (fragment): BLE_KLEPN - Experimental evidence at protein level: Swiss-Prot protein existence level 1. Binding protein with a strong affinity to the bleomycin family of antibiotics. Binds to CL990; an antimitotic-antibiotic compound. From Klebsiella pneumoniae.
   1547..1668    +  polyA_signal   SV40 poly(A) signal: SV40 polyadenylation signal
   1741..1757    -  protein_bind   lac operator: The lac repressor binds to the lac operator to inhibit transcription in E. coli. This inhibition can be relieved by adding lactose or isopropyl-β-D-thiogalactopyranoside (IPTG). lac repressor encoded by lacI
   1765..1795    -  promoter       lac promoter: promoter for the E. coli lac operon
   1810..1831    -  protein_bind   CAP binding site: CAP binding activates transcription in the presence of cAMP. E. coli catabolite activator protein
   1844..1936    -  CDS            lacI (fragment): lac repressor; lacI; The lac repressor binds to the lac operator to inhibit transcription in E. coli. This inhibition can be relieved by adding lactose or isopropyl-β-D-thiogalactopyranoside (IPTG).
   2119..2707    -  rep_origin     ori: high-copy-number ColE1/pMB1/pBR322/pUC origin of replication
   2878..3738    -  CDS            AmpR: β-lactamase; bla; confers resistance to ampicillin, carbenicillin, and related antibiotics
   3739..3843    -  promoter       AmpR promoter: bla
   3902..3954    -  misc_feature   bom (fragment): basis of mobility region from pBR322
   4104..4483    +  enhancer       CMV enhancer: human cytomegalovirus immediate early enhancer
   4484..4687    +  promoter       CMV promoter: human cytomegalovirus (CMV) immediate early promoter
   4689..4708    +  promoter       PLtetO-1 promoter (fragment): modified phage lambda PL promoter with tet operator sites (Lutz and Bujard, 1997)
   4710..4729    +  promoter       PLtetO-1 promoter (fragment): modified phage lambda PL promoter with tet operator sites (Lutz and Bujard, 1997)
   4737..4770    +  promoter       TRE3GV promoter (fragment): 3rd-generation Tet-responsive promoter that can be activated by binding of Tet-On® 3G, optimized for retroviral and lentiviral vectors
   4860..6362    +  CDS            SEAP: secreted alkaline phosphatase from human placenta The natural enzyme has a C-terminal transmembrane sequence that is replaced by a GPI anchor.
   6420..6551    +  CDS            ADRB2 (fragment): ADRB2_HUMAN - Also known as ADRB2R, B2AR. Experimental evidence at protein level: Swiss-Prot protein existence level 1. Beta-adrenergic receptors mediate the catecholamine-induced activation of adenylate cyclase through the action of G proteins. The beta-2-adrenergic receptor binds epinephrine with an approximately 30- fold greater affinity than it does norepinephrine. From Homo sapiens (Human).
   6747..17      +  polyA_signal   bGH poly(A) signal (across the origin): bovine growth hormone polyadenylation signal
