[The description below was written by a language model from this plasmid's Addgene catalogue record and pLannotate feature annotations shown in this document.]
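Description:
CMVTO-SEAP-26SFur-B2AD-tvmvs-KKMP is a 6,954-nt mammalian expression plasmid built on the CMVTO-FlpIn backbone and encoding a synthetic, protease-controlled secretion reporter described as a TVMVP-inducible, single-transmembrane SEAP RELEASE construct. It is propagated in E. coli through a high-copy ColE1/pUC-type origin with ampicillin selection (AmpR under its own bla promoter); remnants of an f1 origin and lac regulatory elements are also annotated. For mammalian cells, the backbone carries an FRT site immediately upstream of a hygromycin resistance coding sequence followed by an SV40 poly(A) signal. In Flp-In type vectors this arrangement lets FLP recombinase integrate the plasmid at a genomic FRT landing site, where the marker gains a promoter, so that hygromycin selects for correct single-copy integrants.

The expression cassette uses the CMV enhancer and immediate-early promoter followed by short tet operator matches (annotated as PLtetO-1 and TRE3GV fragments). This fits the "CMVTO" name and implies a CMV promoter that a Tet repressor can hold off, although the record does not say so explicitly. Downstream lies the secreted alkaline phosphatase (SEAP) coding sequence, then a fragment of the human beta-2 adrenergic receptor (ADRB2), and the cassette ends in a bGH poly(A) signal. The ADRB2 fragment presumably supplies the single membrane-spanning segment. The remaining elements are not annotated in the feature table and are inferred from the name: a linker with a furin site (26SFur), a TVMV protease cleavage site (tvmvs) and a C-terminal KKMP motif, a dilysine-type ER retention signal. The apparent design logic is that the fusion is retained in the secretory pathway until TVMV protease removes the retention motif, after which it traffics onward and SEAP is released. This allows protease activity to be read out as secreted phosphatase, for engineering protease-regulated secretion of intercellular signals.
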