Addgene plasmid #179645: CMVTO-SEAP-26SFur-B2AD-tvmvs-KKMP
Purpose: TVMVP-inducible single TM SEAP RELEASE construct
Depositing lab: Xiaojing Gao. Depositing organization: Stanford University. Publication: Protease-controlled secretion and display of intercellular signals. Vlahos AE, Kang J, Aldrete CA, Zhu R, Chong LS, Elowitz MB, Gao XJ. Nat Commun. 2022 Feb 17;13(1):912. doi: 10.1038/s41467-022-28623-y. PubMed 35177637.
Backbone
  Vector backbone: CMVTO-FlpIn
  Vector type: Mammalian Expression
Growth in bacteria
  Bacterial resistance: Ampicillin, 100 μg/mL
  Growth temperature: 37°C
  Growth strain: DH5alpha
  Copy number: High Copy
Gene/Insert
  Gene/Insert name: SEAP RELEASE
  Species: Synthetic
Terms and licenses: Academic/Nonprofit Terms; Industry Terms: Not Available to Industry
How to cite: CMVTO-SEAP-26SFur-B2AD-tvmvs-KKMP was a gift from Xiaojing Gao (Addgene plasmid # 179645 ; http://n2t.net/addgene:179645 ; RRID:Addgene_179645)
